>Addgene plasmid #241295 | Syntaxin1A(E206TAG)-mCherry | addgene full sequence | sequence record 481090 | Addgene NGS Result
TAGTTATTAATAGTAATCAATTACGGGGTCATTAGTTCATAGCCCATATATGGAGTTCCGCGTTACATAA
CTTACGGTAAATGGCCCGCCTGGCTGACCGCCCAACGACCCCCGCCCATTGACGTCAATAATGACGTATG
TTCCCATAGTAACGCCAATAGGGACTTTCCATTGACGTCAATGGGTGGAGTATTTACGGTAAACTGCCCA
CTTGGCAGTACATCAAGTGTATCATATGCCAAGTACGCCCCCTATTGACGTCAATGACGGTAAATGGCCC
GCCTGGCATTATGCCCAGTACATGACCTTATGGGACTTTCCTACTTGGCAGTACATCTACGTATTAGTCA
TCGCTATTACCATGGTGATGCGGTTTTGGCAGTACATCAATGGGCGTGGATAGCGGTTTGACTCACGGGG
ATTTCCAAGTCTCCACCCCATTGACGTCAATGGGAGTTTGTTTTGGCACCAAAATCAACGGGACTTTCCA
AAATGTCGTAACAACTCCGCCCCATTGACGCAAATGGGCGGTAGGCGTGTACGGTGGGAGGTCTATATAA
GCAGAGCTGGTTTAGTGAACCGTCAGATCCGCTAGCGCTACCGGTCGCCACCATGAAGGACCGAACCCAG
GAGCTCCGCACGGCCAAGGACAGCGATGACGACGATGATGTCACTGTCACTGTGGAC
[372 nt withheld, positions 688-1059]
CAGAGGCAGCTGGAGATCACTGGCCGGACCACGACCAGTGAGGAGTTGGAAGACATGCTGGAGAGTGGGA
ATCCCGCCATCTTTGCCTCTGGGATCATCATGGACTCCAGCATCTCGAAGCAGGCCCTCAGTGAGATCGA
GACCAGGCACAGTGAGATCATCAAGTTGTAGAACAGCATCCGGGAGCTACACGATATGTTCATGGACATG
GCCATGCTGGTGGAGAGCCAGGGGGAGATGATTGACAGGATCGAGTACAATGTGGAACACGCTGTGGACT
ACGTGGAGAGGGCCGTGTCTGACACCAAGAAGGCCGTCAAGTACCAGAGCAAGGCACGCAGGAAGAAGAT
CATGATCATCATTTGCTGTGTGATTCTGGGCATCATCATCGCCTCCACCATCGGGGGCATCTTTGGAGGC
GGATCCGGAGGGTCTATGGTGAGCAAGGGCGAGGAGGATAACATGGCCATCATCAAGGAGTTCATGCGCT
TCAAGGTGCACATGGAGGGCTCCGTGAACGGCCACGAGTTCGAGATCGAGGGCGAGGGCGAGGGCCGCCC
CTACGAGGGCACCCAGACCGCCAAGCTGAAGGTGACCAAGGGTGGCCCCCTGCCCTTCGCCTGGGACATC
CTGTCCCCTCAGTTCATGTACGGCTCCAAGGCCTACGTGAAGCACCCCGCCGACATCCCCGACTACTTGA
AGCTGTCCTTCCCCGAGGGCTTCAAGTGGGAGCGCGTGATGAACTTCGAGGACGGCGGCGTGGTGACCGT
GACCCAGGACTCCTCCCTGCAGGACGGCGAGTTCATCTACAAGGTGAAGCTGCGCGGCACCAACTTCCCC
TCCGACGGCCCCGTAATGCAGAAGAAGACCATGGGCTGGGAGGCCTCCTCCGAGCGGATGTACCCCGAGG
ACGGCGCCCTGAAGGGCGAGATCAAGCAGAGGCTGAAGCTGAAGGACGGCGGCCACTACGACGCTGAGGT
CAAGACCACCTACAAGGCCAAGAAGCCCGTGCAGCTGCCCGGCGCCTACAACGTCAACATCAAGTTGGAC
ATCACCTCCCACAACGAGGACTACACCATCGTGGAACAGTACGAACGCGCCGAGGGCCGCCACTCCACCG
GCGGCATGGACGAGCTGTACTGAGTCGACGGTACCGCGGGCCCGGGATCCACCGGATCTAGATAACTGAT
CATAATCAGCCATACCACATTTGTAGAGGTTTTACTTGCTTTAAAAAACCTCCCACACCTCCCCCTGAAC
CTGAAACATAAAATGAATGCAATTGTTGTTGTTAACTTGTTTATTGCAGCTTATAATGGTTACAAATAAA
GCAATAGCATCACAAATTTCACAAATAAAGCATTTTTTTCACTGCATTCTAGTTGTGGTTTGTCCAAACT
CATCAATGTATCTTAACGCGTAAATTGTAAGCGTTAATATTTTGTTAAAATTCGCGTTAAATTTTTGTTA
AATCAGCTCATTTTTTAACCAATAGGCCGAAATCGGCAAAATCCCTTATAAATCAAAAGAATAGACCGAG
ATAGGGT
[37 nt withheld, positions 2607-2643]
AAAGAACGTGGACTCCAACGTCAAAGG
[49 nt withheld, positions 2671-2719]
T
[91 nt withheld, positions 2721-2811]
G
[124 nt withheld, positions 2813-2936]
CAGGTGGCACTTTTCGGGGAAATGTGCGCGGAACCCCTATTTGTTTATTTTTCTAAATACATTCAAATAT
GTATCCGCTCATGAGACAATAACCCTGATAAATGCTTCAATAATATTGAAAAAGGAAGAGTCCTGAGGCG
GAAAGAACCAGCTGTGGAATGTGTGTCAGTTAGGGTGTGGAAAGTCCCCAGGCTCCCCAGCAGGCAGAAG
TATGCAAAGCATGCATCTCAATTAGTCAGCAACCAGGTGTGGAAAGTCCCCAGGCTCCCCAGCAGGCAGA
AGTATGCAAAGCATGCATCTCAATTAGTCAGCAACCATAGTCCCGCCCCTAACTCCGCCCATCCCGCCCC
TAACTCCGCCCAGTTCCGCCCATTCTCCGCCCCATGGCTGACTAATTTTTTTTATTTATGCAGAGGCCGA
GGCCGCCTCGGCCTCTGAGCTATTCCAGAAGTAGTGAGGAGGCTTTTTTGGAGGCCTAGGCTTTTGCAAA
GATCGATCAAGAGACAGGATGAGGATCGTTTCGCATGATTGAACAAGATGGATTGCACGCAGGTTCTCCG
GCCGCTTGGGTGGAGAGGCTATTCGGCTATGACTGGGCACAACAGACAATCGGCTGCTCTGATGCCGCCG
TGTTCCGGCTGTCAGCGCAGGGGCGCCCGGTTCTTTTTGTCAAGACCGACCTGTCCGGTGCCCTGAATGA
ACTGCAAGACGAGGCAGCGCGGCTATCGTGGCTGGCCACGACGGGCGTTCCTTGCGCAGCTGTGCTCGAC
GTTGTCACTGAAGCGGGAAGGGACTGGCTGCTATTGGGCGAAGTGCCGGGGCAGGATCTCCTGTCATCTC
ACCTTGCTCCTGCCGAGAAAGTATCCATCATGGCTGATGCAATGCGGCGGCTGCATACGCTTGATCCGGC
TACCTGCCCATTCGACCACCAAGCGAAACATCGCATCGAGCGAGCACGTACTCGGATGGAAGCCGGTCTT
GTCGATCAGGATGATCTGGACGAAGAGCATCAGGGGCTCGCGCCAGCCGAACTGTTCGCCAGGCTCAAGG
CGAGCATGCCCGACGGCGAGGATCTCGTCGTGACCCATGGCGATGCCTGCTTGCCGAATATCATGGTGGA
AAATGGCCGCTTTTCTGGATTCATCGACTGTGGCCGGCTGGGTGTGGCGGACCGCTATCAGGACATAGCG
TTGGCTACCCGTGATATTGCTGAAGAGCTTGGCGGCGAATGGGCTGACCGCTTCCTCGTGCTTTACGGTA
TCGCCGCTCCCGATTCGCAGCGCATCGCCTTCTATCGCCTTCTTGACGAGTTCTTCTGAGCGGGACTCTG
GGGTTCGAAATGACCGACCAAGCGACGCCCAACCTGCCATCACGAGATTTCGATTCCACCGCCGCCTTCT
ATGAAAGGTTGGGCTTCGGAATCGTTTTCCGGGACGCCGGCTGGATGATCCTCCAGCGCGGGGATCTCAT
GCTGGAGTTCTTCGCCCACCCTAGGGGGAGGCTAACTGAAACACGGAAGGAGACAATACCGGAAGGAACC
CGCGCTATGACGGCAATAAAAAGACAGAATAAAACGCACGGTGTTGGGTCGTTTGTTCATAAACGCGGGG
TTCGGTCCCAGGGCTGGCACTCTGTCGATACCCCACCGAGACCCCATTGGGGCCAATACGCCCGCGTTTC
TTCCTTTTCCCCACCCCACCCCCCAAGTTCGGGTGAAGGCCCAGGGCTCGCAGCCAACGTCGGGGCGGCA
GGCCCTGCCATAGCCTCAGGTTACTCATATATACTTTAGATTGATTTAAAACTTCATTTTTAATTTAAAA
GGATCTAGGTGAAGATCCTTTTTGATAATCTCATGACCAAAATCCCTTAACGTGAGTTTTCGTTCCACTG
AGCGTCAGACCCCGTAGAAAAGATCAAAGGATCTTCTTGAGATCCTTTTTTTCTGCGCGTAATCTGCTGC
TTGCAAACAAAAAAACCACCGCTACCAGCGGTGGTTTGTTTGCCGGATCAAGAGCTACCAACTCTTTTTC
CGAAGGTAACTGGCTTCAGCAGAGCGCAGATACCAAATACTGTTCTTCTAGTGTAGCCGTAGTTAGGCCA
CCACTTCAAGAACTCTGTAGCACCGCCTACATACCTCGCTCTGCTAATCCTGTTACCAGTGGCTGCTGCC
AGTGGCGATAAGTCGTGTCTTACCGGGTTGGACTCAAGACGATAGTTACCGGATAAGGCGCAGCGGTCGG
GCTGAACGGGGGGTTCGTGCACACAGCCCAGCTTGGAGCGAACGACCTACACCGAACTGAGATACCTACA
GCGTGAGCTATGAGAAAGCGCCACGCTTCCCGAAGGGAGAAAGGCGGACAGGTATCCGGTAAGCGGCAGG
GTCGGAACAGGAGAGCGCACGAGGGAGCTTCCAGGGGGAAACGCCTGGTATCTTTATAGTCCTGTCGGGT
TTCGCCACCTCTGACTTGAGCGTCGATTTTTGTGATGCTCGTCAGGGGGGCGGAGCCTATGGAAAAACGC
CAGCAACGCGGCCTTTTTACGGTTCCTGGCCTTTTGCTGGCCTTTTGCTCACATGTTCTTTCCTGCGTTA
TCCCCTGATTCTGTGGATAACCGTATTACCGCCATGCAT
Features (pLannotate 1.2.2; 15 found; start..end, strand, type, name):
     61..364     +  enhancer       CMV enhancer: human cytomegalovirus immediate early enhancer
    365..568     +  promoter       CMV promoter: human cytomegalovirus (CMV) immediate early promoter
    613..1476    +  CDS            Stx1a (sequence partly withheld): STX1A_RAT - Also known as Sap. Experimental evidence at protein level: Swiss-Prot protein existence level 1. Plays an essential role in hormone and neurotransmitter calcium-dependent exocytosis and endocytosis (PubMed:7901002, PubMed:17301173, PubMed:18167541, PubMed:20484665, PubMed:22411134, PubMed:28813412). Part of the SNARE (Soluble NSF Attachment Receptor) complex composed of SNAP25, STX1A and VAMP2 which mediates the fusion of synaptic vesicles with the presynaptic plasma membrane (PubMed:14665625, PubMed:16888141, PubMed:19571812). STX1A and SNAP25 are localized on the plasma membrane
   1495..2199    +  CDS            mCherry: mCherry is a basic (constitutively fluorescent) red fluorescent protein published in 2004, derived from Discosoma sp.. It is reported to be a very rapidly-maturing monomer with low acid sensitivity.
   2202..2229    +  misc_feature   MCS (fragment): multiple cloning site
   2246..2330    +  CDS            large T antigen (fragment): large T antigen from SV40 (simian virus 40)
   2353..2474    +  polyA_signal   SV40 poly(A) signal: SV40 polyadenylation signal
   2508..2936    -  rep_origin     f1 ori (sequence partly withheld): f1 bacteriophage origin of replication; arrow indicates direction of (+) strand synthesis
   2963..3067    +  promoter       AmpR promoter: bla
   3069..3426    +  promoter       SV40 promoter: SV40 enhancer and early promoter
   3461..4255    +  CDS            NeoR/KanR: aminoglycoside phosphotransferase from Tn5; aph(3')-II (or nptII); confers resistance to neomycin, kanamycin, and G418 (Geneticin®)
   4276..4428    +  CDS            ble (fragment): BLE_KLEPN - Experimental evidence at protein level: Swiss-Prot protein existence level 1. Binding protein with a strong affinity to the bleomycin family of antibiotics. Binds to CL990; an antimitotic-antibiotic compound. From Klebsiella pneumoniae.
   4487..4534    +  polyA_signal   HSV TK poly(A) signal: herpes simplex virus thymidine kinase polyadenylation signal (Cole and Stacy, 1985)
   4625..4641    -  polyA_signal   bGH poly(A) signal (fragment): bovine growth hormone polyadenylation signal
   4863..5451    +  rep_origin     ori: high-copy-number ColE1/pMB1/pBR322/pUC origin of replication
