[The description below was written by a language model from this plasmid's Addgene catalogue record and pLannotate feature annotations shown in this document.]
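Description:
Syntaxin1A(E206TAG)-mCherry is a 5,565-nt mammalian expression plasmid built on the pEGFP-N1 backbone, with mCherry occupying the position normally held by EGFP. It replicates in E. coli at high copy from a ColE1/pUC-type origin and also carries an f1 phage origin. Selection relies on a single Tn5 NeoR/KanR (aminoglycoside phosphotransferase) gene placed behind tandem promoters. A bacterial bla-type promoter gives kanamycin resistance in bacteria, while the SV40 enhancer/early promoter with an HSV TK polyadenylation signal allows G418 selection in mammalian cells. The short ble, bGH poly(A) and large T antigen fragments flagged by the annotation appear to be backbone remnants rather than functional parts.

The payload is an 864-bp rat syntaxin-1A (Stx1a) coding sequence driven by the human CMV immediate early enhancer and promoter. It is joined through a short linker to a C-terminal mCherry and terminated by the SV40 poly(A) signal. Syntaxin-1A is the plasma membrane SNARE protein that pairs with SNAP25 and VAMP2 to drive synaptic vesicle fusion. Here the codon for glutamate 206 has been replaced by an amber stop codon (TAG). Without suppression, translation stops at this position and no mCherry is made. When an orthogonal suppressor tRNA/aminoacyl-tRNA synthetase pair and a noncanonical amino acid are supplied from elsewhere, the ribosome reads through and inserts that residue at position 206. Red fluorescence should therefore report full-length, successfully suppressed protein. The construct is intended for genetic code expansion, and the associated work used fluorescent unnatural amino acids with transition metal ion FRET to map syntaxin-1A structure at the plasma membrane.
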