Addgene plasmid #241295: Syntaxin1A(E206TAG)-mCherry
Purpose: Mammalian expression of syntaxin-1(E206TAG) fused to mCherry for genetic code expansion via Amber codon supression
Depositing lab: Justin Taraska. Depositing organization: National Heart, Lung, and Blood Institute (NHLBI). Publication: A PIP2-stabilized syntaxin-1a structure mapped with transition metal ion FRET and unnatural fluorescent amino acids at the plasma membrane. Obashi K, Strub MP, Taraska JW. Structure. Volume 34, Issue 1, 8 January 2026, Pages 45-61.e4 10.1016/j.str.2025.10.001 PubMed 41290003.
Backbone
  Vector backbone: pEGFP-N1
  Backbone manufacturer: Clonetech
  Vector type: Mammalian Expression
Growth in bacteria
  Bacterial resistance: Kanamycin, 50 μg/mL
  Growth temperature: 37°C
  Growth strain: DH5alpha
  Copy number: High Copy
Gene/Insert
  Gene/Insert name: Syntaxin-1A
  Species: R. norvegicus (rat)
  Insert size (bp): 864
  Mutation: E206TAG
  Entrez Gene: Stx1a
  Promoter: CMV
  Tag / fusion protein: mCherry (C terminal on insert)
  Cloning method: Gibson Cloning
  Sequencing primers: 5′ CMV-F; 3′ SV40-pArev
Terms and licenses: Academic/Nonprofit Terms; Industry Terms: Not Available to Industry
How to cite: Syntaxin1A(E206TAG)-mCherry was a gift from Justin Taraska (Addgene plasmid # 241295 ; http://n2t.net/addgene:241295 ; RRID:Addgene_241295)
